>Addgene plasmid #218346 | pLentiCRISPRRv2_sgTom | addgene full sequence | sequence record 437850 | Addgene NGS Result
TGATGCGGTTTTGGCAGTACATCAATGGGCGTGGATAGCGGTTTGACTCACGGGGATTTCCAAGTCTCCA
CCCCATTGACGTCAATGGGAGTTTGTTTTGGCACCAAAATCAACGGGACTTTCCAAAATGTCGTAACAAC
TCCGCCCCATTGACGCAAATGGGCGGTAGGCGTGTACGGTGGGAGGTCTATATAAGCAGCGCGTTTTGCC
TGTACTGGGTCTCTCTGGTTAGACCAGATCTGAGCCTGGGAGCTCTCTGGCTAACTAGGGAACCCACTGC
TTAAGCCTCAATAAAGCTTGCCTTGAGTGCTTCAAGTAGTGTGTGCCCGTCTGTTGTGTGACTCTGGTAA
CTAGAGATCCCTCAGACCCTTTTAGTCAGTGTGGAAAATCTCTAGCAGTGGCGCCCGAACAGGGACTTGA
AAGCGAAAGGGAAACCAGAGGAGCTCTCTCGACGCAGGACTCGGCTTGCTGAAGCGCGCACGGCAAGAGG
CGAGGGGCGGCGACTGGTGAGTACGCCAAAAATTTTGACTAGCGGAGGCTAGAAGGAGAGAGATGGGTGC
GAGAGCGTCAGTATTAAGCGGGGGAGAATTAGATCGCGATGGGAAAAAATTCGGTTAAGGCCAGGGGGAA
AGAAAAAATATAAATTAAAACATATAGTATGGGCAAGCAGGGAGCTAGAACGATTCGCAGTTAATCCTGG
CCTGTTAGAAACATCAGAAGGCTGTAGACAAATACTGGGACAGCTACAACCATCCCTTCAGACAGGATCA
GAAGAACTTAGATCATTATATAATACAGTAGCAACCCTCTATTGTGTGCATCAAAGGATAGAGATAAAAG
ACACCAAGGAAGCTTTAGACAAGATAGAGGAAGAGCAAAACAAAAGTAAGACCACCGCACAGCAAGCGGC
CGCTGATCTTCAGACCTGGAGGAGGAGATATGAGGGACAATTGGAGAAGTGAATTATATAAATATAAAGT
AGTAAAAATTGAACCATTAGGAGTAGCACCCACCAAGGCAAAGAGAAGAGTGGTGCAGAGAGAAAAAAGA
GCAGTGGGAATAGGAGCTTTGTTCCTTGGGTTCTTGGGAGCAGCAGGAAGCACTATGGGCGCAGCGTCAA
TGACGCTGACGGTACAGGCCAGACAATTATTGTCTGGTATAGTGCAGCAGCAGAACAATTTGCTGAGGGC
TATTGAGGCGCAACAGCATCTGTTGCAACTCACAGTCTGGGGCATCAAGCAGCTCCAGGCAAGAATCCTG
GCTGTGGAAAGATACCTAAAGGATCAACAGCTCCTGGGGATTTGGGGTTGCTCTGGAAAACTCATTTGCA
CCACTGCTGTGCCTTGGAATGCTAGTTGGAGTAATAAATCTCTGGAACAGATTTGGAATCACACGACCTG
GATGGAGTGGGACAGAGAAATTAACAATTACACAAGCTTAATACACTCCTTAATTGAAGAATCGCAAAAC
CAGCAAGAAAAGAATGAACAAGAATTATTGGAATTAGATAAATGGGCAAGTTTGTGGAATTGGTTTAACA
TAACAAATTGGCTGTGGTATATAAAATTATTCATAATGATAGTAGGAGGCTTGGTAGGTTTAAGAATAGT
TTTTGCTGTACTTTCTATAGTGAATAGAGTTAGGCAGGGATATTCACCATTATCGTTTCAGACCCACCTC
CCAACCCCGAGGGGACCCGACAGGCCCGAAGGAATAGAAGAAGAAGGTGGAGAGAGAGACAGAGACAGAT
CCATTCGATTAGTGAACGGATCGGCACTGCGTGCGCCAATTCTGCAGACAAATGGCAGTATTCATCCACA
ATTTTAAAAGAAAAGGGGGGATTGGGGGGTACAGTGCAGGGGAAAGAATAGTAGACATAATAGCAACAGA
CATACAAACTAAAGAATTACAAAAACAAATTACAAAAATTCAAAATTTTCGGGTTTATTACAGGGACAGC
AGAGATCCAGTTTGGTTAATTAAGGTACCGAGGGCCTATTTCCCATGATTCCTTCATATTTGCATATACG
ATACAAGGCTGTTAGAGAGATAATTAGAATTAATTTGACTGTAAACACAAAGATATTAGTACAAAATACG
TGACGTAGAAAGTAATAATTTCTTGGGTAGTTTGCAGTTTTAAAATTATGTTTTAAAATGGACTATCATA
TGCTTACCGTAACTTGAAAGTATTTCGATTTCTTGGCTTTATATATCTTGTGGAAAGGACGAAACACCGG
CCACGAGTTCGAGATCGAGTTTTAGAGCTAGAAATAGCAAGTTAAAATAAGGCTAGTCCGTTATCAACTT
GAAAAAGTGGCACCGAGTCGGTGCTTTTTTGAATTCGCTAGCTAGGTCTTGAAAGGAGTGGGAATTGGCT
CCGGTGCCCGTCAGTGGGCAGAGCGCACATCGCCCACAGTCCCCGAGAAGTTGGGGGGAGGGGTCGGCAA
TTGATCCGGTGCCTAGAGAAGGTGGCGCGGGGTAAACTGGGAAAGTGATGTCGTGTACTGGCTCCGCCTT
TTTCCCGAGGGTGGGGGAGAACCGTATATAAGTGCAGTAGTCGCCGTGAACGTTCTTTTTCGCAACGGGT
TTGCCGCCAGAACACAGGACCGGTTCTAGAGCGCTGCCACCATGGACAAGAAGTACAGCATCGGCCTGGA
CATCGGCACCAACTCTGTGGGCTGGGCCGTGATCACCGACGAGTACAAGGTGCCCAGCAAGAAATTCAAG
GTGCTGGGCAACACCGACCGGCACAGCATCAAGAAGAACCTGATCGGAGCCCTGCTGTTCGACAGCGGCG
AAACAGCCGAGGCCACCCGGCTGAAGAGAACCGCCAGAAGAAGATACACCAGACGGAAGAACCGGATCTG
CTATCTGCAAGAGATCTTCAGCAACGAGATGGCCAAGGTGGACGACAGCTTCTTCCACAGACTGGAAGAG
TCCTTCCTGGTGGAAGAGGATAAGAAGCACGAGCGGCACCCCATCTTCGGCAACATCGTGGACGAGGTGG
CCTACCACGAGAAGTACCCCACCATCTACCACCTGAGAAAGAAACTGGTGGACAGCACCGACAAGGCCGA
CCTGCGGCTGATCTATCTGGCCCTGGCCCACATGATCAAGTTCCGGGGCCACTTCCTGATCGAGGGCGAC
CTGAACCCCGACAACAGCGACGTGGACAAGCTGTTCATCCAGCTGGTGCAGACCTACAACCAGCTGTTCG
AGGAAAACCCCATCAACGCCAGCGGCGTGGACGCCAAGGCCATCCTGTCTGCCAGACTGAGCAAGAGCAG
ACGGCTGGAAAATCTGATCGCCCAGCTGCCCGGCGAGAAGAAGAATGGCCTGTTCGGAAACCTGATTGCC
CTGAGCCTGGGCCTGACCCCCAACTTCAAGAGCAACTTCGACCTGGCCGAGGATGCCAAACTGCAGCTGA
GCAAGGACACCTACGACGACGACCTGGACAACCTGCTGGCCCAGATCGGCGACCAGTACGCCGACCTGTT
TCTGGCCGCCAAGAACCTGTCCGACGCCATCCTGCTGAGCGACATCCTGAGAGTGAACACCGAGATCACC
AAGGCCCCCCTGAGCGCCTCTATGATCAAGAGATACGACGAGCACCACCAGGACCTGACCCTGCTGAAAG
CTCTCGTGCGGCAGCAGCTGCCTGAGAAGTACAAAGAGATTTTCTTCGACCAGAGCAAGAACGGCTACGC
CGGCTACATTGACGGCGGAGCCAGCCAGGAAGAGTTCTACAAGTTCATCAAGCCCATCCTGGAAAAGATG
GACGGCACCGAGGAACTGCTCGTGAAGCTGAACAGAGAGGACCTGCTGCGGAAGCAGCGGACCTTCGACA
ACGGCAGCATCCCCCACCAGATCCACCTGGGAGAGCTGCACGCCATTCTGCGGCGGCAGGAAGATTTTTA
CCCATTCCTGAAGGACAACCGGGAAAAGATCGAGAAGATCCTGACCTTCCGCATCCCCTACTACGTGGGC
CCTCTGGCCAGGGGAAACAGCAGATTCGCCTGGATGACCAGAAAGAGCGAGGAAACCATCACCCCCTGGA
ACTTCGAGGAAGTGGTGGACAAGGGCGCTTCCGCCCAGAGCTTCATCGAGCGGATGACCAACTTCGATAA
GAACCTGCCCAACGAGAAGGTGCTGCCCAAGCACAGCCTGCTGTACGAGTACTTCACCGTGTATAACGAG
CTGACCAAAGTGAAATACGTGACCGAGGGAATGAGAAAGCCCGCCTTCCTGAGCGGCGAGCAGAAAAAGG
CCATCGTGGACCTGCTGTTCAAGACCAACCGGAAAGTGACCGTGAAGCAGCTGAAAGAGGACTACTTCAA
GAAAATCGAGTGCTTCGACTCCGTGGAAATCTCCGGCGTGGAAGATCGGTTCAACGCCTCCCTGGGCACA
TACCACGATCTGCTGAAAATTATCAAGGACAAGGACTTCCTGGACAATGAGGAAAACGAGGACATTCTGG
AAGATATCGTGCTGACCCTGACACTGTTTGAGGACAGAGAGATGATCGAGGAACGGCTGAAAACCTATGC
CCACCTGTTCGACGACAAAGTGATGAAGCAGCTGAAGCGGCGGAGATACACCGGCTGGGGCAGGCTGAGC
CGGAAGCTGATCAACGGCATCCGGGACAAGCAGTCCGGCAAGACAATCCTGGATTTCCTGAAGTCCGACG
GCTTCGCCAACAGAAACTTCATGCAGCTGATCCACGACGACAGCCTGACCTTTAAAGAGGACATCCAGAA
AGCCCAGGTGTCCGGCCAGGGCGATAGCCTGCACGAGCACATTGCCAATCTGGCCGGCAGCCCCGCCATT
AAGAAGGGCATCCTGCAGACAGTGAAGGTGGTGGACGAGCTCGTGAAAGTGATGGGCCGGCACAAGCCCG
AGAACATCGTGATCGAAATGGCCAGAGAGAACCAGACCACCCAGAAGGGACAGAAGAACAGCCGCGAGAG
AATGAAGCGGATCGAAGAGGGCATCAAAGAGCTGGGCAGCCAGATCCTGAAAGAACACCCCGTGGAAAAC
ACCCAGCTGCAGAACGAGAAGCTGTACCTGTACTACCTGCAGAATGGGCGGGATATGTACGTGGACCAGG
AACTGGACATCAACCGGCTGTCCGACTACGATGTGGACCATATCGTGCCTCAGAGCTTTCTGAAGGACGA
CTCCATCGACAACAAGGTGCTGACCAGAAGCGACAAGAACCGGGGCAAGAGCGACAACGTGCCCTCCGAA
GAGGTCGTGAAGAAGATGAAGAACTACTGGCGGCAGCTGCTGAACGCCAAGCTGATTACCCAGAGAAAGT
TCGACAATCTGACCAAGGCCGAGAGAGGCGGCCTGAGCGAACTGGATAAGGCCGGCTTCATCAAGAGACA
GCTGGTGGAAACCCGGCAGATCACAAAGCACGTGGCACAGATCCTGGACTCCCGGATGAACACTAAGTAC
GACGAGAATGACAAGCTGATCCGGGAAGTGAAAGTGATCACCCTGAAGTCCAAGCTGGTGTCCGATTTCC
GGAAGGATTTCCAGTTTTACAAAGTGCGCGAGATCAACAACTACCACCACGCCCACGACGCCTACCTGAA
CGCCGTCGTGGGAACCGCCCTGATCAAAAAGTACCCTAAGCTGGAAAGCGAGTTCGTGTACGGCGACTAC
AAGGTGTACGACGTGCGGAAGATGATCGCCAAGAGCGAGCAGGAAATCGGCAAGGCTACCGCCAAGTACT
TCTTCTACAGCAACATCATGAACTTTTTCAAGACCGAGATTACCCTGGCCAACGGCGAGATCCGGAAGCG
GCCTCTGATCGAGACAAACGGCGAAACCGGGGAGATCGTGTGGGATAAGGGCCGGGATTTTGCCACCGTG
CGGAAAGTGCTGAGCATGCCCCAAGTGAATATCGTGAAAAAGACCGAGGTGCAGACAGGCGGCTTCAGCA
AAGAGTCTATCCTGCCCAAGAGGAACAGCGATAAGCTGATCGCCAGAAAGAAGGACTGGGACCCTAAGAA
GTACGGCGGCTTCGACAGCCCCACCGTGGCCTATTCTGTGCTGGTGGTGGCCAAAGTGGAAAAGGGCAAG
TCCAAGAAACTGAAGAGTGTGAAAGAGCTGCTGGGGATCACCATCATGGAAAGAAGCAGCTTCGAGAAGA
ATCCCATCGACTTTCTGGAAGCCAAGGGCTACAAAGAAGTGAAAAAGGACCTGATCATCAAGCTGCCTAA
GTACTCCCTGTTCGAGCTGGAAAACGGCCGGAAGAGAATGCTGGCCTCTGCCGGCGAACTGCAGAAGGGA
AACGAACTGGCCCTGCCCTCCAAATATGTGAACTTCCTGTACCTGGCCAGCCACTATGAGAAGCTGAAGG
GCTCCCCCGAGGATAATGAGCAGAAACAGCTGTTTGTGGAACAGCACAAGCACTACCTGGACGAGATCAT
CGAGCAGATCAGCGAGTTCTCCAAGAGAGTGATCCTGGCCGACGCTAATCTGGACAAAGTGCTGTCCGCC
TACAACAAGCACCGGGATAAGCCCATCAGAGAGCAGGCCGAGAATATCATCCACCTGTTTACCCTGACCA
ATCTGGGAGCCCCTGCCGCCTTCAAGTACTTTGACACCACCATCGACCGGAAGAGGTACACCAGCACCAA
AGAGGTGCTGGACGCCACCCTGATCCACCAGAGCATCACCGGCCTGTACGAGACACGGATCGACCTGTCT
CAGCTGGGAGGCGACAAGCGACCTGCCGCCACAAAGAAGGCTGGACAGGCTAAGAAGAAGAAAGATTACA
AAGACGATGACGATAAGGGATCCGGCGCAACAAACTTCTCTCTGCTGAAACAAGCCGGAGATGTCGAAGA
GAATCCTGGACCGACCGAGTACAAGCCCACGGTGCGCCTCGCCACCCGCGACGACGTCCCCAGGGCCGTA
CGCACCCTCGCCGCCGCGTTCGCCGACTACCCCGCCACGCGCCACACCGTCGATCCGGACCGCCACATCG
AGCGGGTCACCGAGCTGCAAGAACTCTTCCTCACGCGCGTCGGGCTCGACATCGGCAAGGTGTGGGTCGC
GGACGACGGCGCCGCGGTGGCGGTCTGGACCACGCCGGAGAGCGTCGAAGCGGGGGCGGTGTTCGCCGAG
ATCGGCCCGCGCATGGCCGAGTTGAGCGGTTCCCGGCTGGCCGCGCAGCAACAGATGGAAGGCCTCCTGG
CGCCGCACCGGCCCAAGGAGCCCGCGTGGTTCCTGGCCACCGTCGGAGTCTCGCCCGACCACCAGGGCAA
GGGTCTGGGCAGCGCCGTCGTGCTCCCCGGAGTGGAGGCGGCCGAGCGCGCCGGGGTGCCCGCCTTCCTG
GAGACCTCCGCGCCCCGCAACCTCCCCTTCTACGAGCGGCTCGGCTTCACCGTCACCGCCGACGTCGAGG
TGCCCGAAGGACCGCGCACCTGGTGCATGACCCGCAAGCCCGGTGCCTGAACGCGTTAAGTCGACAATCA
ACCTCTGGATTACAAAATTTGTGAAAGATTGACTGGTATTCTTAACTATGTTGCTCCTTTTACGCTATGT
GGATACGCTGCTTTAATGCCTTTGTATCATGCTATTGCTTCCCGTATGGCTTTCATTTTCTCCTCCTTGT
ATAAATCCTGGTTGCTGTCTCTTTATGAGGAGTTGTGGCCCGTTGTCAGGCAACGTGGCGTGGTGTGCAC
TGTGTTTGCTGACGCAACCCCCACTGGTTGGGGCATTGCCACCACCTGTCAGCTCCTTTCCGGGACTTTC
GCTTTCCCCCTCCCTATTGCCACGGCGGAACTCATCGCCGCCTGCCTTGCCCGCTGCTGGACAGGGGCTC
GGCTGTTGGGCACTGACAATTCCGTGGTGTTGTCGGGGAAATCATCGTCCTTTCCTTGGCTGCTCGCCTG
TGTTGCCACCTGGATTCTGCGCGGGACGTCCTTCTGCTACGTCCCTTCGGCCCTCAATCCAGCGGACCTT
CCTTCCCGCGGCCTGCTGCCGGCTCTGCGGCCTCTTCCGCGTCTTCGCCTTCGCCCTCAGACGAGTCGGA
TCTCCCTTTGGGCCGCCTCCCCGCGTCGACTTTAAGACCAATGACTTACAAGGCAGCTGTAGATCTTAGC
CACTTTTTAAAAGAAAAGGGGGGACTGGAAGGGCTAATTCACTCCCAACGAAGACAAGATCTGCTTTTTG
CTTGTACTGGGTCTCTCTGGTTAGACCAGATCTGAGCCTGGGAGCTCTCTGGCTAACTAGGGAACCCACT
GCTTAAGCCTCAATAAAGCTTGCCTTGAGTGCTTCAAGTAGTGTGTGCCCGTCTGTTGTGTGACTCTGGT
AACTAGAGATCCCTCAGACCCTTTTAGTCAGTGTGGAAAATCTCTAGCAGGGCCCGTTTAAACCCGCTGA
TCAGCCTCGACTGTGCCTTCTAGTTGCCAGCCATCTGTTGTTTGCCCCTCCCCCGTGCCTTCCTTGACCC
TGGAAGGTGCCACTCCCACTGTCCTTTCCTAATAAAATGAGGAAATTGCATCGCATTGTCTGAGTAGGTG
TCATTCTATTCTGGGGGGTGGGGTGGGGCAGGACAGCAAGGGGGAGGATTGGGAAGACAATAGCAGGCAT
GCTGGGGATGCGGTGGGCTCTATGGCTTCTGAGGCGGAAAGAACCAGCTGGGGCTCTAGGGGGTATCCCC
[124 nt withheld, positions 8681-8804]
C
[91 nt withheld, positions 8806-8896]
A
[49 nt withheld, positions 8898-8946]
CCTTTGACGTTGGAGTCCACGTTCTTT
[37 nt withheld, positions 8974-9010]
ACCCTATCTCGGTCTATTCTTTTGATTTATAAGGGATTTTGCCGATTTCGGCCTATTGGTTAAAAAATGA
GCTGATTTAACAAAAATTTAACGCGAATTAATTCTGTGGAATGTGTGTCAGTTAGGGTGTGGAAAGTCCC
CAGGCTCCCCAGCAGGCAGAAGTATGCAAAGCATGCATCTCAATTAGTCAGCAACCAGGTGTGGAAAGTC
CCCAGGCTCCCCAGCAGGCAGAAGTATGCAAAGCATGCATCTCAATTAGTCAGCAACCATAGTCCCGCCC
CTAACTCCGCCCATCCCGCCCCTAACTCCGCCCAGTTCCGCCCATTCTCCGCCCCATGGCTGACTAATTT
TTTTTATTTATGCAGAGGCCGAGGCCGCCTCTGCCTCTGAGCTATTCCAGAAGTAGTGAGGAGGCTTTTT
TGGAGGCCTAGGCTTTTGCAAAAAGCTCCCGGGAGCTTGTATATCCATTTTCGGATCTGATCAGCACGTG
TTGACAATTAATCATCGGCATAGTATATCGGCATAGTATAATACGACAAGGTGAGGAACTAAACCATGGC
CAAGTTGACCAGTGCCGTTCCGGTGCTCACCGCGCGCGACGTCGCCGGAGCGGTCGAGTTCTGGACCGAC
CGGCTCGGGTTCTCCCGGGACTTCGTGGAGGACGACTTCGCCGGTGTGGTCCGGGACGACGTGACCCTGT
TCATCAGCGCGGTCCAGGACCAGGTGGTGCCGGACAACACCCTGGCCTGGGTGTGGGTGCGCGGCCTGGA
CGAGCTGTACGCCGAGTGGTCGGAGGTCGTGTCCACGAACTTCCGGGACGCCTCCGGGCCGGCCATGACC
GAGATCGGCGAGCAGCCGTGGGGGCGGGAGTTCGCCCTGCGCGACCCGGCCGGCAACTGCGTGCACTTCG
TGGCCGAGGAGCAGGACTGACACGTGCTACGAGATTTCGATTCCACCGCCGCCTTCTATGAAAGGTTGGG
CTTCGGAATCGTTTTCCGGGACGCCGGCTGGATGATCCTCCAGCGCGGGGATCTCATGCTGGAGTTCTTC
GCCCACCCCAACTTGTTTATTGCAGCTTATAATGGTTACAAATAAAGCAATAGCATCACAAATTTCACAA
ATAAAGCATTTTTTTCACTGCATTCTAGTTGTGGTTTGTCCAAACTCATCAATGTATCTTATCATGTCTG
TATACCGTCGACCTCTAGCTAGAGCTTGGCGTAATCATGGTCATAGCTGTTTCCTGTGTGAAATTGTTAT
CCGCTCACAATTCCACACAACATACGAGCCGGAAGCATAAAGTGTAAAGCCTGGGGTGCCTAATGAGTGA
GCTAACTCACATTAATTGCGTTGCGCTCACTGCCCGCTTTCCAGTCGGGAAACCTGTCGTGCCAGCTGCA
TTAATGAATCGGCCAACGCGCGGGGAGAGGCGGTTTGCGTATTGGGCGCTCTTCCGCTTCCTCGCTCACT
GACTCGCTGCGCTCGGTCGTTCGGCTGCGGCGAGCGGTATCAGCTCACTCAAAGGCGGTAATACGGTTAT
CCACAGAATCAGGGGATAACGCAGGAAAGAACATGTGAGCAAAAGGCCAGCAAAAGGCCAGGAACCGTAA
AAAGGCCGCGTTGCTGGCGTTTTTCCATAGGCTCCGCCCCCCTGACGAGCATCACAAAAATCGACGCTCA
AGTCAGAGGTGGCGAAACCCGACAGGACTATAAAGATACCAGGCGTTTCCCCCTGGAAGCTCCCTCGTGC
GCTCTCCTGTTCCGACCCTGCCGCTTACCGGATACCTGTCCGCCTTTCTCCCTTCGGGAAGCGTGGCGCT
TTCTCATAGCTCACGCTGTAGGTATCTCAGTTCGGTGTAGGTCGTTCGCTCCAAGCTGGGCTGTGTGCAC
GAACCCCCCGTTCAGCCCGACCGCTGCGCCTTATCCGGTAACTATCGTCTTGAGTCCAACCCGGTAAGAC
ACGACTTATCGCCACTGGCAGCAGCCACTGGTAACAGGATTAGCAGAGCGAGGTATGTAGGCGGTGCTAC
AGAGTTCTTGAAGTGGTGGCCTAACTACGGCTACACTAGAAGAACAGTATTTGGTATCTGCGCTCTGCTG
AAGCCAGTTACCTTCGGAAAAAGAGTTGGTAGCTCTTGATCCGGCAAACAAACCACCGCTGGTAGCGGTG
GTTTTTTTGTTTGCAAGCAGCAGATTACGCGCAGAAAAAAAGGATCTCAAGAAGATCCTTTGATCTTTTC
TACGGGGTCTGACGCTCAGTGGAACGAAAACTCACGTTAAGGGATTTTGGTCATGAGATTATCAAAAAGG
ATCTTCACCTAGATCCTTTTAAATTAAAAATGAAGTTTTAAATCAATCTAAAGTATATATGAGTAAACTT
GGTCTGACAGTTACCAATGCTTAATCAGTGAGGCACCTATCTCAGCGATCTGTCTATTTCGTTCATCCAT
AGTTGCCTGACTCCCCGTCGTGTAGATAACTACGATACGGGAGGGCTTACCATCTGGCCCCAGTGCTGCA
ATGATACCGCGAGACCCACGCTCACCGGCTCCAGATTTATCAGCAATAAACCAGCCAGCCGGAAGGGCCG
AGCGCAGAAGTGGTCCTGCAACTTTATCCGCCTCCATCCAGTCTATTAATTGTTGCCGGGAAGCTAGAGT
AAGTAGTTCGCCAGTTAATAGTTTGCGCAACGTTGTTGCCATTGCTACAGGCATCGTGGTGTCACGCTCG
TCGTTTGGTATGGCTTCATTCAGCTCCGGTTCCCAACGATCAAGGCGAGTTACATGATCCCCCATGTTGT
GCAAAAAAGCGGTTAGCTCCTTCGGTCCTCCGATCGTTGTCAGAAGTAAGTTGGCCGCAGTGTTATCACT
CATGGTTATGGCAGCACTGCATAATTCTCTTACTGTCATGCCATCCGTAAGATGCTTTTCTGTGACTGGT
GAGTACTCAACCAAGTCATTCTGAGAATAGTGTATGCGGCGACCGAGTTGCTCTTGCCCGGCGTCAATAC
GGGATAATACCGCGCCACATAGCAGAACTTTAAAAGTGCTCATCATTGGAAAACGTTCTTCGGGGCGAAA
ACTCTCAAGGATCTTACCGCTGTTGAGATCCAGTTCGATGTAACCCACTCGTGCACCCAACTGATCTTCA
GCATCTTTTACTTTCACCAGCGTTTCTGGGTGAGCAAAAACAGGAAGGCAAAATGCCGCAAAAAAGGGAA
TAAGGGCGACACGGAAATGTTGAATACTCATACTCTTCCTTTTTCAATATTATTGAAGCATTTATCAGGG
TTATTGTCTCATGAGCGGATACATATTTGAATGTATTTAGAAAAATAAACAAATAGGGGTTCCGCGCACA
TTTCCCCGAAAAGTGCCACCTGACGTCGACGGATCGGGAGATCTCCCGATCCCCTATGGTGCACTCTCAG
TACAATCTGCTCTGATGCCGCATAGTTAAGCCAGTATCTGCTCCCTGCTTGTGTGTTGGAGGTCGCTGAG
TAGTGCGCGAGCAAAATTTAAGCTACAACAAGGCAAGGCTTGACCGACAATTGCATGAAGAATCTGCTTA
GGGTTAGGCGTTTTGCGCTGCTTCGCGATGTACGGGCCAGATATACGCGTTGACATTGATTATTGACTAG
TTATTAATAGTAATCAATTACGGGGTCATTAGTTCATAGCCCATATATGGAGTTCCGCGTTACATAACTT
ACGGTAAATGGCCCGCCTGGCTGACCGCCCAACGACCCCCGCCCATTGACGTCAATAATGACGTATGTTC
CCATAGTAACGCCAATAGGGACTTTCCATTGACGTCAATGGGTGGAGTATTTACGGTAAACTGCCCACTT
GGCAGTACATCAAGTGTATCATATGCCAAGTACGCCCCCTATTGACGTCAATGACGGTAAATGGCCCGCC
TGGCATTATGCCCAGTACATGACCTTATGGGACTTTCCTACTTGGCAGTACATCTACGTATTAGTCATCG
CTATTACCATGG
Features (pLannotate 1.2.2; 34 found; start..end, strand, type, name):
    217..397     +  LTR            5' LTR (truncated): truncated 5' long terminal repeat (LTR) from HIV-1
    444..569     +  misc_feature   HIV-1 Ψ: packaging signal of human immunodeficiency virus type 1
    553..916     +  CDS            HIV-1 gag (fragment): gag protein from human immunodeficiency virus 1; gag
   1062..1295    +  misc_feature   RRE: The Rev response element (RRE) of HIV-1 allows for Rev-dependent mRNA export from the nucleus to the cytoplasm.
   1672..1772    +  CDS            Rev (fragment): human immunodeficiency virus 1 (HIV-1) Rev protein; rev; enhances nuclear export of unspliced and incompletely spliced viral mRNAs
   1822..1939    +  misc_feature   cPPT/CTS: central polypurine tract and central termination sequence of HIV-1
   1990..2230    +  promoter       U6 promoter: RNA polymerase III promoter for human U6 snRNA
   2238..2259    +  CDS            DsRed-Express (fragment): rapidly maturing tetrameric variant of DsRed fluorescent protein (Bevis and Glick, 2002) mammalian codon-optimized
   2259..2334    +  misc_RNA       gRNA scaffold: guide RNA scaffold for the Streptococcus pyogenes CRISPR/Cas9 system
   2352..2370    +  CDS            small t antigen (fragment): SV40 (simian virus 40) small t antigen
   2396..2607    +  promoter       EF-1α core promoter: core promoter for human elongation factor EF-1α
   2632..6735    +  CDS            Cas9: Cas9 (Csn1) endonuclease from the Streptococcus pyogenes Type II CRISPR/Cas system generates RNA-guided double strand breaks in DNA
   6873..7470    +  CDS            PuroR (fragment): puromycin N-acetyltransferase; pac from Streptomyces; confers resistance to puromycin
   7486..8074    +  misc_feature   WPRE: woodchuck hepatitis virus posttranscriptional regulatory element
   8125..8144    +  misc_feature   cPPT/CTS (fragment): central polypurine tract and central termination sequence of HIV-1
   8146..8379    +  LTR            3' LTR (ΔU3): self-inactivating 3' long terminal repeat (LTR) from HIV-1
   8411..8635    +  polyA_signal   bGH poly(A) signal: bovine growth hormone polyadenylation signal
   8639..8660    +  promoter       SV40 promoter (fragment): SV40 enhancer and early promoter
   8681..9109    +  rep_origin     f1 ori (sequence partly withheld): f1 bacteriophage origin of replication; arrow indicates direction of (+) strand synthesis
   9123..9452    +  promoter       SV40 promoter: SV40 enhancer and early promoter
   9500..9547    +  promoter       EM7 promoter: synthetic bacterial promoter&nbsp
   9566..9940    +  CDS            BleoR: antibiotic-binding protein; Sh ble from Streptoalloteichus hindustanus; confers resistance to bleomycin, phleomycin, and Zeocin™
   9950..10075   +  CDS            ble (fragment): BLE_KLEPN - Experimental evidence at protein level: Swiss-Prot protein existence level 1. Binding protein with a strong affinity to the bleomycin family of antibiotics. Binds to CL990; an antimitotic-antibiotic compound. From Klebsiella pneumoniae.
  10070..10191   +  polyA_signal   SV40 poly(A) signal: SV40 polyadenylation signal
  10262..10284   -  protein_bind   lac operator (fragment): The lac repressor binds to the lac operator to inhibit transcription in E. coli. This inhibition can be relieved by adding lactose or isopropyl-β-D-thiogalactopyranoside (IPTG). lac repressor encoded by lacI
  10288..10318   -  promoter       lac promoter: promoter for the E. coli lac operon
  10333..10354   -  protein_bind   CAP binding site: CAP binding activates transcription in the presence of cAMP. E. coli catabolite activator protein
  10367..10459   -  CDS            lacI (fragment): lac repressor; lacI; The lac repressor binds to the lac operator to inhibit transcription in E. coli. This inhibition can be relieved by adding lactose or isopropyl-β-D-thiogalactopyranoside (IPTG).
  10642..11230   -  rep_origin     ori: high-copy-number ColE1/pMB1/pBR322/pUC origin of replication
  11401..12261   -  CDS            AmpR: β-lactamase; bla; confers resistance to ampicillin, carbenicillin, and related antibiotics
  12262..12366   -  promoter       AmpR promoter: bla
  12425..12477   -  misc_feature   bom (fragment): basis of mobility region from pBR322
  12632..13011   +  enhancer       CMV enhancer: human cytomegalovirus immediate early enhancer
  13012..199     +  promoter       CMV promoter (across the origin): human cytomegalovirus (CMV) immediate early promoter
