[The description below was written by a language model from this plasmid's Addgene catalogue record and pLannotate feature annotations shown in this document.]
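Description:
pLentiCRISPRRv2_sgTom is a third-generation-style, self-inactivating lentiviral CRISPR knockout vector built on the pLentiCRISPRv2 backbone, carrying a single guide RNA directed against the tdTomato fluorescent reporter for use in human cell lines. It is propagated in E. coli through a high-copy ColE1/pUC-type origin with ampicillin resistance (AmpR). The plasmid also contains an f1 origin and an SV40/EM7-driven bleomycin/Zeocin resistance cassette located outside the viral transfer region.

The lentiviral unit is transcribed from a CMV enhancer/promoter fused to a truncated HIV-1 5' LTR. It includes the Ψ packaging signal, a partial gag sequence, the Rev response element and the cPPT/CTS, and it ends in a ΔU3 3' LTR followed by a bGH polyadenylation signal. Within this unit, a human U6 RNA polymerase III promoter drives the tdTomato-targeting spacer, which was cloned via BsmBI in place of the backbone filler and is fused to the Streptococcus pyogenes gRNA scaffold. The short "DsRed-Express fragment" annotated between the U6 promoter and the scaffold corresponds to this spacer, reflecting tdTomato's DsRed ancestry rather than a real coding region.

Downstream, an EF-1α core promoter expresses S. pyogenes Cas9, followed by a puromycin N-acetyltransferase coding sequence for selecting transduced cells, with a WPRE to enhance transcript expression. The table does not annotate the linker joining Cas9 and PuroR.

The all-in-one design delivers nuclease, guide and selection marker from one virus. According to the record its purpose is to knock out tdTomato. Any use as a control guide in cells that do not carry the reporter is not stated.
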