Addgene plasmid #218346: pLentiCRISPRRv2_sgTom
Purpose: CRISPR KO plasmid for tdTomato in human cell lines
Depositing lab: Seth Parker. Depositing organization: University of British Columbia. Publication: Restricting lysine normalizes toxic catabolites associated with ALDH7A1 deficiency in cells and mice. Johal AS, Al-Shekaili HH, Abedrabbo M, Kehinde AZ, Towriss M, Koe JC, Hewton KG, Thomson SB, Ciernia AV, Leavitt B, Parker SJ. Cell Rep. 2024 Dec 24;43(12):115069. doi: 10.1016/j.celrep.2024.115069. Epub 2024 Dec 10. PubMed 39661514.
Backbone
  Vector backbone: pLentiCRISPRv2
  Backbone size w/o insert (bp): 14873
  Total vector size (bp): 13009
  Modifications to backbone: Inserted the tdTomato targeted sgRNA sequence: GCCACGAGTTCGAGAT using BsmB1
  Vector type: Mammalian Expression, Lentiviral, CRISPR
  Selectable markers: Puromycin
Growth in bacteria
  Bacterial resistance: Ampicillin, 100 μg/mL
  Growth temperature: 37°C
  Growth strain: NEB Stable
  Copy number: High Copy
Gene/Insert
  Gene/Insert name: Inserted sgRNA targeting tdTomato
  gRNA/shRNA sequence: GCCACGAGTTCGAGAT
  Species: H. sapiens (human)
  Insert size (bp): 25
  Promoter: U6
  Cloning method: Restriction Enzyme; 5′ cloning site BsmB1 (not destroyed); 3′ cloning site BsmB1 (not destroyed)
  Sequencing primers: 5′ gaCTATCATATGCTTACCGT
Terms and licenses: Academic/Nonprofit Terms; Industry Terms: Not Available to Industry
How to cite: pLentiCRISPRRv2_sgTom was a gift from Seth Parker (Addgene plasmid # 218346 ; http://n2t.net/addgene:218346 ; RRID:Addgene_218346)
